>Addgene plasmid #21556 | pcDNA3-HA2-Keap1 | addgene full sequence | sequence record 364702 | Addgene NGS Result
CATTAATGAATCGGCCAACGCGCGGGGAGAGGCGGTTTGCGTATTGGGCGCTCTTCCGCTTCCTCGCTCA
CTGACTCGCTGCGCTCGGTCGTTCGGCTGCGGCGAGCGGTATCAGCTCACTCAAAGGCGGTAATACGGTT
ATCCACAGAATCAGGGGATAACGCAGGAAAGAACATGTGAGCAAAAGGCCAGCAAAAGGCCAGGAACCGT
AAAAAGGCCGCGTTGCTGGCGTTTTTCCATAGGCTCCGCCCCCCTGACGAGCATCACAAAAATCGACGCT
CAAGTCAGAGGTGGCGAAACCCGACAGGACTATAAAGATACCAGGCGTTTCCCCCTGGAAGCTCCCTCGT
GCGCTCTCCTGTTCCGACCCTGCCGCTTACCGGATACCTGTCCGCCTTTCTCCCTTCGGGAAGCGTGGCG
CTTTCTCATAGCTCACGCTGTAGGTATCTCAGTTCGGTGTAGGTCGTTCGCTCCAAGCTGGGCTGTGTGC
ACGAACCCCCCGTTCAGCCCGACCGCTGCGCCTTATCCGGTAACTATCGTCTTGAGTCCAACCCGGTAAG
ACACGACTTATCGCCACTGGCAGCAGCCACTGGTAACAGGATTAGCAGAGCGAGGTATGTAGGCGGTGCT
ACAGAGTTCTTGAAGTGGTGGCCTAACTACGGCTACACTAGAAGAACAGTATTTGGTATCTGCGCTCTGC
TGAAGCCAGTTACCTTCGGAAAAAGAGTTGGTAGCTCTTGATCCGGCAAACAAACCACCGCTGGTAGCGG
TGGTTTTTTTGTTTGCAAGCAGCAGATTACGCGCAGAAAAAAAGGATCTCAAGAAGATCCTTTGATCTTT
TCTACGGGGTCTGACGCTCAGTGGAACGAAAACTCACGTTAAGGGATTTTGGTCATGAGATTATCAAAAA
GGATCTTCACCTAGATCCTTTTAAATTAAAAATGAAGTTTTAAATCAATCTAAAGTATATATGAGTAAAC
TTGGTCTGACAGTTACCAATGCTTAATCAGTGAGGCACCTATCTCAGCGATCTGTCTATTTCGTTCATCC
ATAGTTGCCTGACTCCCCGTCGTGTAGATAACTACGATACGGGAGGGCTTACCATCTGGCCCCAGTGCTG
CAATGATACCGCGAGACCCACGCTCACCGGCTCCAGATTTATCAGCAATAAACCAGCCAGCCGGAAGGGC
CGAGCGCAGAAGTGGTCCTGCAACTTTATCCGCCTCCATCCAGTCTATTAATTGTTGCCGGGAAGCTAGA
GTAAGTAGTTCGCCAGTTAATAGTTTGCGCAACGTTGTTGCCATTGCTACAGGCATCGTGGTGTCACGCT
CGTCGTTTGGTATGGCTTCATTCAGCTCCGGTTCCCAACGATCAAGGCGAGTTACATGATCCCCCATGTT
GTGCAAAAAAGCGGTTAGCTCCTTCGGTCCTCCGATCGTTGTCAGAAGTAAGTTGGCCGCAGTGTTATCA
CTCATGGTTATGGCAGCACTGCATAATTCTCTTACTGTCATGCCATCCGTAAGATGCTTTTCTGTGACTG
GTGAGTACTCAACCAAGTCATTCTGAGAATAGTGTATGCGGCGACCGAGTTGCTCTTGCCCGGCGTCAAT
ACGGGATAATACCGCGCCACATAGCAGAACTTTAAAAGTGCTCATCATTGGAAAACGTTCTTCGGGGCGA
AAACTCTCAAGGATCTTACCGCTGTTGAGATCCAGTTCGATGTAACCCACTCGTGCACCCAACTGATCTT
CAGCATCTTTTACTTTCACCAGCGTTTCTGGGTGAGCAAAAACAGGAAGGCAAAATGCCGCAAAAAAGGG
AATAAGGGCGACACGGAAATGTTGAATACTCATACTCTTCCTTTTTCAATATTATTGAAGCATTTATCAG
GGTTATTGTCTCATGAGCGGATACATATTTGAATGTATTTAGAAAAATAAACAAATAGGGGTTCCGCGCA
CATTTCCCCGAAAAGTGCCACCTGACGTCGACGGATCGGGAGATCTCCCGATCCCCTATGGTGCACTCTC
AGTACAATCTGCTCTGATGCCGCATAGTTAAGCCAGTATCTGCTCCCTGCTTGTGTGTTGGAGGTCGCTG
AGTAGTGCGCGAGCAAAATTTAAGCTACAACAAGGCAAGGCTTGACCGACAATTGCATGAAGAATCTGCT
TAGGGTTAGGCGTTTTGCGCTGCTTCGCGATGTACGGGCCAGATATACGCGTTGACATTGATTATTGACT
AGTTATTAATAGTAATCAATTACGGGGTCATTAGTTCATAGCCCATATATGGAGTTCCGCGTTACATAAC
TTACGGTAAATGGCCCGCCTGGCTGACCGCCCAACGACCCCCGCCCATTGACGTCAATAATGACGTATGT
TCCCATAGTAACGCCAATAGGGACTTTCCATTGACGTCAATGGGTGGAGTATTTACGGTAAACTGCCCAC
TTGGCAGTACATCAAGTGTATCATATGCCAAGTACGCCCCCTATTGACGTCAATGACGGTAAATGGCCCG
CCTGGCATTATGCCCAGTACATGACCTTATGGGACTTTCCTACTTGGCAGTACATCTACGTATTAGTCAT
CGCTATTACCATGGTGATGCGGTTTTGGCAGTACATCAATGGGCGTGGATAGCGGTTTGACTCACGGGGA
TTTCCAAGTCTCCACCCCATTGACGTCAATGGGAGTTTGTTTTGGCACCAAAATCAACGGGACTTTCCAA
AATGTCGTAACAACTCCGCCCCATTGACGCAAATGGGCGGTAGGCGTGTACGGTGGGAGGTCTATATAAG
CAGAGCTCTCTGGCTAACTAGAGAACCCACTGCTTACTGGCTTATCGAAATTAATACGACTCACTATAGG
GASACCCAAGCTATGTACCCATACGAKGTTCCTGASTAWGSGGGCTATCCCTATGACGTCCCGGACTATG
CAAGCTTGGTACCGTTAACATGGATCCCCATGCAGCCAGATCCCAGGCCTAGCGGGGCTGGGGCCTGCTG
CCGATTCCTGCCCCTGCAGTCACAGTGCCCTGAGGGGGCAGGGGACGCGGTGATGTACGCCTCCACTGAG
TGCAAGGCGGAGGTGACGCCCTCCCAGCATGGCAACCGCACCTTCAGCTACACCCTGGAGGATCATACCA
AGCAGGCCTTTGGCATCATGAACGAGCTGCGGCTCAGCCAGCAGCTGTGTGACGTCACACTGCAGGTCAA
GTACCAGGATGCACCGGCCGCCCAGTTCATGGCCCACAAGGTGGTGCTGGCCTCATCCAGCCCTGTCTTC
AAGGCCATGTTCACCAACGGGCTGCGGGAGCAGGGCATGGAGGTGGTGTCCATTGAGGGTATCCACCCCA
AGGTCATGGAGCGCCTCATTGAATTCGCCTACACGGCCTCCATCTCCATGGGCGAGAAGTGTGTCCTCCA
CGTCATGAACGGTGCTGTCATGTACCAGATCGACAGCGTTGTCCGTGCCTGCAGTGACTTCCTGGTGCAG
CAGCTGGACCCCAGCAATGCCATCGGCATCGCCAACTTCGCTGAGCAGATTGGCTGTGTGGAGTTGCACC
AGCGTGCCCGGGAGTACATCTACATGCATTTTGGGGAGGTGGCCAAGCAAGAGGAGTTCTTCAACCTGTC
CCACTGCCAACTGGTGACCCTCATCAGCCGGGACGACCTGAACGTGCGCTGCGAGTCCGAGGTCTTCCAC
GCCTGCATCAACTGGGTCAAGTACGACTGCGAACAGCGACGGTTCTACGTCCAGGCGCTGCTGCGGGCCG
TGCGCTGCCACTCGTTGACGCCGAACTTCCTGCAGATGCAGCTGCAGAAGTGCGAGATCCTGCAGTCCGA
CTCCCGCTGCAAGGACTACCTGGTCAAGATCTTCGAGGAGCTCACCCTGCACAAGCCCACGCAGGTGATG
CCCTGCCGGGCG
[864 nt withheld, positions 3933-4796]
ATGGAGCCCTGCCGGAAGCAGATTGACCAGCAGAACTGTACCTGTCTAGAGGGCCCTATTCTATAGTGTC
ACCTAAATGCTAGAGCTCGCTGATCAGCCTCGACTGTGCCTTCTAGTTGCCAGCCATCTGTTGTTTGCCC
CTCCCCCGTGCCTTCCTTGACCCTGGAAGGTGCCACTCCCACTGTCCTTTCCTAATAAAATGAGGAAATT
GCATCGCATTGTCTGAGTAGGTGTCATTCTATTCTGGGGGGTGGGGTGGGGCAGGACAGCAAGGGGGAGG
ATTGGGAAGACAATAGCAGGCATGCTGGGGATGCGGTGGGCTCTATGGCTTCTGAGGCGGAAAGAACCAG
CTGGGGCTCTAGGGGGTATCCCC
[124 nt withheld, positions 5170-5293]
C
[91 nt withheld, positions 5295-5385]
A
[49 nt withheld, positions 5387-5435]
CCTTTGACGTTGGAGTCCACGTTCTTT
[37 nt withheld, positions 5463-5499]
ACCCTATCTCGGTCTATTCTTTTGATTTATAAGGGATTTTGCCGATTTCGGCCTATTGGTTAAAAAATGA
GCTGATTTAACAAAAATTTAACGCGAATTAATTCTGTGGAATGTGTGTCAGTTAGGGTGTGGAAAGTCCC
CAGGCTCCCCAGCAGGCAGAAGTATGCAAAGCATGCATCTCAATTAGTCAGCAACCAGGTGTGGAAAGTC
CCCAGGCTCCCCAGCAGGCAGAAGTATGCAAAGCATGCATCTCAATTAGTCAGCAACCATAGTCCCGCCC
CTAACTCCGCCCATCCCGCCCCTAACTCCGCCCAGTTCCGCCCATTCTCCGCCCCATGGCTGACTAATTT
TTTTTATTTATGCAGAGGCCGAGGCCGCCTCTGCCTCTGAGCTATTCCAGAAGTAGTGAGGAGGCTTTTT
TGGAGGCCTAGGCTTTTGCAAAAAGCTCCCGGGAGCTTGTATATCCATTTTCGGATCTGATCAAGAGACA
GGATGAGGATCGTTTCGCATGATTGAACAAGATGGATTGCACGCAGGTTCTCCGGCCGCTTGGGTGGAGA
GGCTATTCGGCTATGACTGGGCACAACAGACAATCGGCTGCTCTGATGCCGCCGTGTTCCGGCTGTCAGC
GCAGGGGCGCCCGGTTCTTTTTGTCAAGACCGACCTGTCCGGTGCCCTGAATGAACTGCAGGACGAGGCA
GCGCGGCTATCGTGGCTGGCCACGACGGGCGTTCCTTGCGCAGCTGTGCTCGACGTTGTCACTGAAGCGG
GAAGGGACTGGCTGCTATTGGGCGAAGTGCCGGGGCAGGATCTCCTGTCATCTCACCTTGCTCCTGCCGA
GAAAGTATCCATCATGGCTGATGCAATGCGGCGGCTGCATACGCTTGATCCGGCTACCTGCCCATTCGAC
CACCAAGCGAAACATCGCATCGAGCGAGCACGTACTCGGATGGAAGCCGGTCTTGTCGATCAGGATGATC
TGGACGAAGAGCATCAGGGGCTCGCGCCAGCCGAACTGTTCGCCAGGCTCAAGGCGCGCATGCCCGACGG
CGAGGATCTCGTCGTGACCCATGGCGATGCCTGCTTGCCGAATATCATGGTGGAAAATGGCCGCTTTTCT
GGATTCATCGACTGTGGCCGGCTGGGTGTGGCGGACCGCTATCAGGACATAGCGTTGGCTACCCGTGATA
TTGCTGAAGAGCTTGGCGGCGAATGGGCTGACCGCTTCCTCGTGCTTTACGGTATCGCCGCTCCCGATTC
GCAGCGCATCGCCTTCTATCGCCTTCTTGACGAGTTCTTCTGAGCGGGACTCTGGGGTTCGAAATGACCG
ACCAAGCGACGCCCAACCTGCCATCACGAGATTTCGATTCCACCGCCGCCTTCTATGAAAGGTTGGGCTT
CGGAATCGTTTTCCGGGACGCCGGCTGGATGATCCTCCAGCGCGGGGATCTCATGCTGGAGTTCTTCGCC
CACCCCAACTTGTTTATTGCAGCTTATAATGGTTACAAATAAAGCAATAGCATCACAAATTTCACAAATA
AAGCATTTTTTTCACTGCATTCTAGTTGTGGTTTGTCCAAACTCATCAATGTATCTTATCATGTCTGTAT
ACCGTCGACCTCTAGCTAGAGCTTGGCGTAATCATGGTCATAGCTGTTTCCTGTGTGAAATTGTTATCCG
CTCACAATTCCACACAACATACGAGCCGGAAGCATAAAGTGTAAAGCCTGGGGTGCCTAATGAGTGAGCT
AACTCACATTAATTGCGTTGCGCTCACTGCCCGCTTTCCAGTCGGGAAACCTGTCGTGCCAGCTG
Features (pLannotate 1.2.2; 21 found; start..end, strand, type, name):
    234..822     -  rep_origin     ori: high-copy-number ColE1/pMB1/pBR322/pUC origin of replication
    993..1853    -  CDS            AmpR: β-lactamase; bla; confers resistance to ampicillin, carbenicillin, and related antibiotics
   1854..1958    -  promoter       AmpR promoter: bla
   2017..2069    -  misc_feature   bom (fragment): basis of mobility region from pBR322
   2224..2603    +  enhancer       CMV enhancer: human cytomegalovirus immediate early enhancer
   2604..2807    +  promoter       CMV promoter: human cytomegalovirus (CMV) immediate early promoter
   2803..2836    +  LTR            5' LTR (truncated) (fragment): truncated 5' long terminal repeat (LTR) from HIV-1
   2852..2870    +  promoter       T7 promoter: promoter for bacteriophage T7 RNA polymerase
   2970..4298    +  CDS            KEAP1 (fragment) (sequence partly withheld): KEAP1_HUMAN - Also known as INRF2 From Homo sapiens (Human).
   4856..4874    -  promoter       SP6 promoter: promoter for bacteriophage SP6 RNA polymerase
   4900..5124    +  polyA_signal   bGH poly(A) signal: bovine growth hormone polyadenylation signal
   5128..5149    +  promoter       SV40 promoter (fragment): SV40 enhancer and early promoter
   5170..5598    +  rep_origin     f1 ori (sequence partly withheld): f1 bacteriophage origin of replication; arrow indicates direction of (+) strand synthesis
   5612..5941    +  promoter       SV40 promoter: SV40 enhancer and early promoter
   6008..6799    +  CDS            neo: KKA2_KLEPN - Also known as kan, nptII. Experimental evidence at protein level: Swiss-Prot protein existence level 1. Resistance to kanamycin, neomycin, paromomycin, ribostamycin, butirosin and gentamicin B. From Klebsiella pneumoniae.
   6823..6981    +  CDS            ble (fragment): BLE_KLEPN - Experimental evidence at protein level: Swiss-Prot protein existence level 1. Binding protein with a strong affinity to the bleomycin family of antibiotics. Binds to CL990; an antimitotic-antibiotic compound. From Klebsiella pneumoniae.
   6976..7097    +  polyA_signal   SV40 poly(A) signal: SV40 polyadenylation signal
   7170..7186    -  protein_bind   lac operator: The lac repressor binds to the lac operator to inhibit transcription in E. coli. This inhibition can be relieved by adding lactose or isopropyl-β-D-thiogalactopyranoside (IPTG). lac repressor encoded by lacI
   7194..7224    -  promoter       lac promoter: promoter for the E. coli lac operon
   7239..7260    -  protein_bind   CAP binding site: CAP binding activates transcription in the presence of cAMP. E. coli catabolite activator protein
   7273..51      -  CDS            lacI (fragment) (across the origin): lac repressor; lacI; The lac repressor binds to the lac operator to inhibit transcription in E. coli. This inhibition can be relieved by adding lactose or isopropyl-β-D-thiogalactopyranoside (IPTG).
