[The description below was written by a language model from this plasmid's Addgene catalogue record and pLannotate feature annotations shown in this document.]
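Description:
pcDNA3-HA2-Keap1 is a mammalian expression plasmid that produces human KEAP1 (kelch-like ECH-associated protein 1, also called INrf2 or KLHL19) with an N-terminal double-HA epitope tag supplied by the pcDNA3-HA2 backbone. It is propagated in E. coli as a high-copy plasmid through a ColE1/pUC-type origin and selected with ampicillin via the β-lactamase gene. An f1 origin is also present. For selection in mammalian cells, an SV40 early promoter drives the neomycin phosphotransferase gene, followed by an SV40 polyadenylation signal, which confers G418 resistance and allows stable lines to be derived.

The KEAP1 coding sequence was inserted between BamHI and XbaI sites, both retained, downstream of the human cytomegalovirus immediate-early enhancer and promoter and upstream of the bovine growth hormone polyadenylation signal. T7 and SP6 phage promoters flank the insert and serve as sequencing primer sites. The catalogue lists an insert of about 1.85 kb, whereas the automated annotation marks only a roughly 1.3 kb KEAP1 fragment in the 7,314 nt sequence and does not annotate the HA tag. This probably reflects the limits of the annotation tool, but the record does not settle it. Several small hits, including a truncated HIV-1 LTR fragment, a ble fragment and lac operon remnants, appear to be short backbone matches and not functional elements.

The associated publication studied KEAP1 as a BTB-domain substrate adaptor that targets the antioxidant transcription factor Nrf2 for ubiquitination by the Cullin 3-Roc1 ligase. The construct therefore suits transient or stable expression of HA-tagged KEAP1 for detection, co-immunoprecipitation and ubiquitination studies.
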