Addgene plasmid #21556: pcDNA3-HA2-Keap1
Depositing lab: Yue Xiong. Depositing organization: University of North Carolina at Chapel Hill. Publication: BTB protein Keap1 targets antioxidant transcription factor Nrf2 for ubiquitination by the Cullin 3-Roc1 ligase. Furukawa M, Xiong Y. Mol Cell Biol. 2005 Jan . 25(1):162-71. 10.1128/MCB.25.1.162-171.2005 PubMed 15601839.
Backbone
  Vector backbone: pcDNA3-HA2
  Backbone size w/o insert (bp): 5512
  Vector type: Mammalian Expression
  Selectable markers: G418
Growth in bacteria
  Bacterial resistance: Ampicillin, 100 μg/mL
  Growth temperature: 37°C
  Growth strain: DH5alpha
  Copy number: High Copy
Gene/Insert
  Gene/Insert name: kelch-like ECH-associated protein 1 (alt names: KEAP1; INrf2)
  Species: H. sapiens (human)
  Insert size (bp): 1853
  GenBank ID: Q14145
  Entrez Gene: KEAP1 (a.k.a. INrf2, KLHL19)
  Tag / fusion protein: HA2 (N terminal on backbone)
  Cloning method: Restriction Enzyme; 5′ cloning site BamHI (not destroyed); 3′ cloning site XbaI (not destroyed)
  Sequencing primers: 5′ T7; 3′ SP6
Terms and licenses: Academic/Nonprofit Terms; Industry Terms: Not Available to Industry
How to cite: pcDNA3-HA2-Keap1 was a gift from Yue Xiong (Addgene plasmid # 21556)
